>Addgene plasmid #29248 | pEMS1500 | addgene partial sequence | sequence record 38846 | LacZ-R 5'-GACAGTATCGGCCTCAGGAA-3'
AACCAGGCAAAGCGCCATTCGCCATTCAGGCTGCGCAACTGTTGGGAAGGGCGATCGGTGCGGGCCTCTT
CGCTATTACGCCAGCTGGCGAAAGGGGGATGTGCTGCAAGGCGATTAAGTTGGGTAACGCCAGGGTTTTC
CCAGTCACGACGTTGTAAAACGACGGGATCCGCCATGGTGGCGGAAGTTCCTATACCTTTTGAAGAATAG
GAACTTCGGAATAGGAACTTCCTGTGGAGAGAAAGGCAAAGTGGATGTCAGTAAGACCAATAGGTGCCTA
TCAGAAACGCAAGAGTCTTCTCTGTCTCGACAAGCCCAGTTTCTATTGGTCTCCTTAAACCTGTCTTGTA
ACCTTGATACTTACGGCGCGCCTTCCTTCTCTCTCTCTCCTCCTCCCCTACCTTTTATCTGGGTGCCTTT
TACCTGGGGCACTAGGTGAGTCAGAGGCAGTTGGAGATGTACTGTGTAACCTGTGACACTCCTGGGCCCT
AATTCTCGGCCTGTTGCCACAGACTCCTTCCTCATCTAGGATAGCCATTTCCCATGTGCTCCTAAGCTCT
GGGCAGTGAAGCTGGGGGAAGGATTAGTGTGTGATGTAGGGACTGATGGAACAGTGAGTAAGGGCAGTCA
AGCATCCACAGCAGCATCTAATGATAGACATTCACACTCAAATACGCATAGCCACACATTCAAAGTCACT
CCTCAATCACTTGGTCAACCTCACAAAGTCATACTCATGATCAGACAACCGTAGACAAAATTATATAGCC
CCGGTTATACTCAAAGTCCCTCTCCCACCCAATTGTGTTTT
