[The description below was written by a language model from this plasmid's Addgene catalogue record.]
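Description:
pEMS1500 is a Pleiades Promoter Project plasmid built on the large pEMS1313 backbone (about 18.8 kb without insert). It carries the human MiniPromoter Ple29, a 2,303 bp regulatory element designed from the CCL27 locus, which encodes the chemokine also known as CTACK or small inducible cytokine A27. The plasmid is maintained in E. coli as a high-copy construct under ampicillin selection. The record does not name the origin of replication, and no feature table is provided, so other backbone elements cannot be described here.

The MiniPromoter was inserted by restriction cloning between FseI and AscI sites, upstream of a backbone-encoded reporter cassette described as Intron-LacZ-NLS. In this arrangement Ple29 is not a coding insert. It is the candidate promoter, driving transcription of an intron-containing lacZ gene fused to a nuclear localisation signal. The intron is a standard feature for improving expression of a transgene in mammalian cells. The NLS concentrates beta-galactosidase in the nucleus, so that individual expressing cells can be distinguished by histochemical staining.

The stated purpose is to document the expression pattern of this MiniPromoter, as part of a study of compact human promoters for targeted central nervous system delivery and their compatibility with adeno-associated viral vectors. The record does not state how this particular plasmid is delivered to cells or animals. The depositor cautions that the insert was not sequence confirmed. The recorded sequence reflects the initial cloning design, so the insert ends may differ and internal SNPs may be present.
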