Addgene plasmid #29248: pEMS1500
Purpose: Pleiades (Ple) MiniPromoter expression pattern described in de Leeuw et al., MTM, 2014 (PMID: 24761428).
Depositing lab: Elizabeth Simpson. Depositing organization: University of British Columbia. Publication: Targeted CNS Delivery Using Human MiniPromoters and Demonstrated Compatibility with Adeno-Associated Viral Vectors. de Leeuw CN, Dyka FM, Boye SL, Laprise S, Zhou M, Chou AY, Borretta L, McInerny SC, Banks KG, Portales-Casamar E, Swanson MI, D'Souza CA, Boye SE, Jones SJ, Holt RA, Goldowitz D, Hauswirth WW, Wasserman WW, Simpson EM. Mol Ther Methods Clin Dev. 2014 Jan 8;1:5. 10.1038/mtm.2013.5 PubMed 24761428.
Backbone
  Vector backbone: pEMS1313
  Backbone size w/o insert (bp): 18843
  Vector type: Pleiades Promoter Project [sic, Pleaides Plieades]
Growth in bacteria
  Bacterial resistance: Ampicillin, 100 μg/mL
  Growth temperature: 37°C
  Growth strain: DH5alpha
  Growth instructions: DH10B
  Copy number: High Copy
Gene/Insert
  Gene/Insert name: Ple29 (alt names: CCL27; Small inducible cytokine A27 precursor)
  Species: H. sapiens (human)
  Insert size (bp): 2303
  Entrez Gene: CCL27 (a.k.a. ALP, CTACK, CTAK, ESKINE, ILC, PESKY, SCYA27)
  Tag / fusion protein: Intron-LacZ-NLS (C terminal on backbone)
  Cloning method: Restriction Enzyme; 5′ cloning site FseI (unknown if destroyed); 3′ cloning site AscI (unknown if destroyed)
  Sequencing primers: 5′ Unknown
Terms and licenses: Academic/Nonprofit Terms; Industry Terms
Depositor comments: Insert was not sequence confirmed, ends may be different and may contain some internal SNPs (sequence is based on initial cloning design, and not necessarirly final cloning design)
How to cite: pEMS1500 was a gift from Elizabeth Simpson (Addgene plasmid # 29248 ; http://n2t.net/addgene:29248 ; RRID:Addgene_29248)
